Addgene plasmid #124655: Fyn-Fyn Biosensor
Purpose: FRET biosensor. Fyn-tagged biosensor targeting to membrane
Depositing lab: Yingxiao Wang. Depositing organization: University of California, San Diego (UCSD). Publication: Sensitive FRET Biosensor Reveals Fyn Kinase Regulation by Submembrane Localization. Ouyang M, Wan R, Qin Q, Peng Q, Wang P, Wu J, Allen M, Shi Y, Laub S, Deng L, Lu S, Wang Y. ACS Sens. 2019 Jan 25;4(1):76-86. doi: 10.1021/acssensors.8b00896. Epub 2019 Jan 9. PubMed 30588803.
Backbone
  Vector backbone: pCAGGS
  Backbone manufacturer: Michiyuki Matsuda lab at Tokyo University / Addgene
  Backbone size w/o insert (bp): 4739
  Modifications to backbone: Sal I in the backbone was mutated.
  Vector type: Mammalian Expression
  Selectable markers: Neomycin (select with G418)
Growth in bacteria
  Bacterial resistance: Ampicillin, 100 μg/mL
  Growth temperature: 37°C
  Growth strain: DH5alpha
  Copy number: High Copy
Gene/Insert
  Gene/Insert name: Synthetic gene containing ECFP-SH2 domain-substrate-linker-YPet (alt name: Fyn-Fyn Biosensor)
Terms and licenses: Academic/Nonprofit Terms; Industry Terms: Not Available to Industry
How to cite: Fyn-Fyn Biosensor was a gift from Yingxiao Wang (Addgene plasmid # 124655 ; http://n2t.net/addgene:124655 ; RRID:Addgene_124655)
