[The description below was written by a language model from this plasmid's Addgene catalogue record and pLannotate feature annotations shown in this document.]
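Description:
Fyn-Fyn Biosensor is a mammalian expression plasmid built on a pCAGGS backbone (with the backbone SalI site mutated) that encodes a genetically encoded FRET reporter of Fyn kinase activity targeted to the membrane. It is propagated in E. coli through a high-copy ColE1/pUC-type origin and an ampicillin resistance gene driven by its own bla promoter. Remnants of lac regulatory sequences and an SV40 origin with an SV40 poly(A) signal are also present in the backbone. The SV40 origin can support episomal replication in cells expressing large T antigen. The catalogue entry lists neomycin/G418 as a mammalian selectable marker, but the annotated feature table of the full sequence shows no neomycin resistance cassette, so that field should be treated with caution.

Expression is driven by the CAG arrangement: the CMV immediate-early enhancer fused to the chicken β-actin promoter, followed by the chimeric β-actin/β-globin intron, with a rabbit β-globin polyadenylation signal downstream. This gives strong constitutive transcription in many mammalian cell types. The synthetic open reading frame consists of ECFP, an SH2 domain (annotated as a Src-derived fragment), a substrate peptide, a linker and YPet. In sensors of this design, phosphorylation of the substrate by the kinase promotes its intramolecular binding to the SH2 domain, which changes the distance or orientation between the cyan donor and yellow acceptor and therefore the FRET ratio. According to the record, a Fyn-derived tag directs the sensor to the membrane. This element is not separately annotated in the feature table, and its exact position is not stated. The construct is intended for live-cell imaging of Fyn activity at submembrane locations.
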