Features (pLannotate 1.2.2; 19 found; start..end, strand, type, name):
      9..388     +  enhancer       CMV enhancer: human cytomegalovirus immediate early enhancer
    390..665     +  promoter       chicken β-actin promoter: No description available
    666..1686    +  intron         chimeric intron: chimera between introns from chicken β-actin and rabbit β-globin
   1684..1740    +  CDS            HBB (fragment): HBB_LEPEU - Experimental evidence at protein level: Swiss-Prot protein existence level 1. Involved in oxygen transport from the lung to the various peripheral tissues. From Lepus europaeus (European hare).
   1793..2470    +  CDS            Enhanced Cyan-Emitting GFP: Enhanced Cyan-Emitting GFP is a basic (constitutively fluorescent) cyan fluorescent protein published in 2002, derived from Aequorea victoria.
   2480..2773    +  CDS            V-SRC (fragment): SRC_AVISR - Experimental evidence at protein level: Swiss-Prot protein existence level 1. This phosphoprotein, required for both the initiation and the maintenance of neoplastic transformation, is a protein kinase that catalyzes the phosphorylation of tyrosine residues in vitro. From Avian sarcoma virus (strain rASV1441).
   2855..3565    +  CDS            YPet: yellow fluorescent protein optimized for FRET with CyPet (Nguyen and Daugherty, 2005)
   3643..3698    +  polyA_signal   β-globin poly(A) signal: rabbit β-globin polyadenylation signal (Gil and Proudfoot, 1987)
   4083..4099    -  protein_bind   lac operator: The lac repressor binds to the lac operator to inhibit transcription in E. coli. This inhibition can be relieved by adding lactose or isopropyl-β-D-thiogalactopyranoside (IPTG). lac repressor encoded by lacI
   4107..4137    -  promoter       lac promoter: promoter for the E. coli lac operon
   4152..4173    -  protein_bind   CAP binding site: CAP binding activates transcription in the presence of cAMP. E. coli catabolite activator protein
   4186..4225    -  CDS            lacI (fragment): lac repressor; lacI; The lac repressor binds to the lac operator to inhibit transcription in E. coli. This inhibition can be relieved by adding lactose or isopropyl-β-D-thiogalactopyranoside (IPTG).
   4232..4254    +  promoter       SV40 promoter (fragment): SV40 enhancer and early promoter
   4278..4413    +  rep_origin     SV40 ori: SV40 origin of replication
   4433..4567    +  polyA_signal   SV40 poly(A) signal: SV40 polyadenylation signal
   4569..4623    -  CDS            lacI (fragment): lac repressor; lacI; The lac repressor binds to the lac operator to inhibit transcription in E. coli. This inhibition can be relieved by adding lactose or isopropyl-β-D-thiogalactopyranoside (IPTG).
   4806..5394    -  rep_origin     ori: high-copy-number ColE1/pMB1/pBR322/pUC origin of replication
   5565..6425    -  CDS            AmpR: β-lactamase; bla; confers resistance to ampicillin, carbenicillin, and related antibiotics
   6426..6530    -  promoter       AmpR promoter: bla
>Addgene plasmid #124655 | Fyn-Fyn Biosensor | addgene full sequence | sequence record 269472 | Addgene NGS Result
GGTCGATCGACATTGATTATTGACTAGTTATTAATAGTAATCAATTACGGGGTCATTAGTTCATAGCCCA
TATATGGAGTTCCGCGTTACATAACTTACGGTAAATGGCCCGCCTGGCTGACCGCCCAACGACCCCCGCC
CATTGACGTCAATAATGACGTATGTTCCCATAGTAACGCCAATAGGGACTTTCCATTGACGTCAATGGGT
GGAGTATTTACGGTAAACTGCCCACTTGGCAGTACATCAAGTGTATCATATGCCAAGTACGCCCCCTATT
GACGTCAATGACGGTAAATGGCCCGCCTGGCATTATGCCCAGTACATGACCTTATGGGACTTTCCTACTT
GGCAGTACATCTACGTATTAGTCATCGCTATTACCATGGTCGAGGTGAGCCCCACGTTCTGCTTCACTCT
CCCCATCTCCCCCCCCTCCCCACCCCCAATTTTGTATTTATTTATTTTTTAATTATTTTGTGCAGCGATG
GGGGCGGGGGGGGGGGGGGGGCGCGCCAGGCGGGGCGGGGCGGGGCGAGGGGCGGGGCGGGGCGAGGCGG
AGAGGTGCGGCGGCAGCCAATCAGAGCGGCGCGCTCCGAAAGTTTCCTTTTATGGCGAGGCGGCGGCGGC
GGCGGCCCTATAAAAAGCGAAGCGCGCGGCGGGCGGGAGTCGCTGCGCGCTGCCTTCGCCCCGTGCCCCG
CTCCGCCGCCGCCTCGCGCCGCCCGCCCCGGCTCTGACTGACCGCGTTACTCCCACAGGTGAGCGGGCGG
GACGGCCCTTCTCCTCCGGGCTGTAATTAGCGCTTGGTTTAATGACGGCTTGTTTCTTTTCTGTGGCTGC
GTGAAAGCCTTGAGGGGCTCCGGGAGGGCCCTTTGTGCGGGGGGAGCGGCTCGGGGGGTGCGTGCGTGTG
TGTGTGCGTGGGGAGCGCCGCGTGCGGCTCCGCGCTGCCCGGCGGCTGTGAGCGCTGCGGGCGCGGCGCG
GGGCTTTGTGCGCTCCGCAGTGTGCGCGAGGGGAGCGCGGCCGGGGGCGGTGCCCCGCGGTGCGGGGGGG
GCTGCGAGGGGAACAAAGGCTGCGTGCGGGGTGTGTGCGTGGGGGGGTGAGCAGGGGGTGTGGGCGCGTC
GGTCGGGCTGCAACCCCCCCTGCACCCCCCTCCCCGAGTTGCTGAGCACGGCCCGGCTTCGGGTGCGGGG
CTCCGTACGGGGCGTGGCGCGGGGCTCGCCGTGCCGGGCGGGGGGTGGCGGCAGGTGGGGGTGCCGGGCG
GGGCGGGGCCGCCTCGGGCCGGGGAGGGCTCGGGGGAGGGGCGCGGCGGCCCCCGGAGCGCCGGCGGCTG
TCGAGGCGCGGCGAGCCGCAGCCATTGCCTTTTATGGTAATCGTGCGAGAGGGCGCAGGGACTTCCTTTG
TCCCAAATCTGTGCGGAGCCGAAATCTGGGAGGCGCCGCCGCACCCCCTCTAGCGGGCGCGGGGCGAAGC
GGTGCGGCGCCGGCAGGAAGGAAATGGGCGGGGAGGGCCTTCGTGCGTCGCCGCGCCGCCGTCCCCTTCT
CCCTCTCCAGCCTCGGGGCTGTCCGCGGGGGGACGGCTGCCTTCGGGGGGGACGGGGCAGGGCGGGGTTC
GGCTTCTGGCGTGTGACCGGCGGCTCTAGCTAGAGCCTCTGCTAACCATGTTCATGCCTTCTTCTTTTTC
CTACAGCTCCTGGGCAACGTGCTGGTTATTGTGCTGTCTCATCATTTTGGCAAAGAATTCTATGGGCTGT
GTGCAATGTAAGGATAAAGAAGCAACAAAACTGACGATGGTGAGCAAGGGCGAGGAGCTGTTCACCGGGG
TGGTGCCCATCCTGGTCGAGCTGGACGGCGACGTAAACGGCCACAGGTTCAGCGTGTCCGGCGAGGGCGA
GGGCGATGCCACCTACGGCAAGCTGACCCTGAAGTTCATCTGCACCACCGGCAAGCTGCCCGTGCCCTGG
CCCACCCTCGTGACCACCCTGACCTGGGGCGTGCAGTGCTTCAGCCGCTACCCCGACCACATGAAGCAGC
ACGACTTCTTCAAGTCCGCCATGCCCGAAGGCTACGTCCAGGAGCGTACCATCTTCTTCAAGGACGACGG
CAACTACAAGACCCGCGCCGAGGTGAAGTTCGAGGGCGACACCCTGGTGAACCGCATCGAGCTGAAGGGC
ATCGACTTCAAGGAGGACGGCAACATCCTGGGGCACAAGCTGGAGTACAACTACATCAGCCACAACGTCT
ATATCACCGCCGACAAGCAGAAGAACGGCATCAAGGCCCACTTCAAGATCCGCCACAACATCGAGGACGG
CAGCGTGCAGCTCGCCGACCACTACCAGCAGAACACCCCCATCGGCGACGGCCCCGTGCTGCTGCCCGAC
AACCACTACCTGAGCACCCAGTCCGCCCTGAGCAAAGACCCCAACGAGAAGCGCGATCACATGGTCCTGC
TGGAGTTCGTGACCGCCGCCCGCATGCATTGGTATTTTGGGAAGATCACTCGTCGGGAGTCCGAGCGGCT
GCTGCTCAACCCCGAAAACCCCCGGGGAACCTTCTTGGTCCGGGAGAGCGAGACGACAAAAGGTGCCTAT
GCCCTCTCCGTTTCTGACTTTGACAACGCCAAGGGGCTCAATGTGAAGCACTACAAGATCCGCAAGCTGG
ACAGCGGCGGCTTCTACATCACCTCACGCACACAGTTCAGCAGCCTGCAGCAGCTGGTGGCCTACTACTC
CAAACATGCTGATGGCTTGTGCCACCGCCTGACTAACGTCTGTGGGTCTACATCTGGATCTGGGAAGCCG
GGTTCTGGTGAGGGTTCTGAGAAGATCGAGGGCACCTACGGCGTCGTGGAGCTCTCTAAAGGTGAAGAAT
TATTCACTGGTGTTGTCCCAATTTTGGTTGAATTAGATGGTGATGTTAATGGTCACAAATTTTCTGTCTC
CGGTGAAGGTGAAGGTGATGCTACGTACGGTAAATTGACCTTAAAATTACTCTGTACTACTGGTAAATTG
CCAGTTCCATGGCCAACCTTAGTCACTACTTTAGGTTATGGTGTTCAATGTTTTGCTAGATACCCAGATC
ATATGAAACAACATGACTTTTTCAAGTCTGCCATGCCAGAAGGTTATGTTCAAGAAAGAACTATTTTTTT
CAAAGATGACGGTAACTACAAGACCAGAGCTGAAGTCAAGTTTGAAGGTGATACCTTAGTTAATAGAATC
GAATTAAAAGGTATTGATTTTAAAGAAGATGGTAACATTTTAGGTCACAAATTGGAATACAACTATAACT
CTCACAATGTTTACATCACTGCTGACAAACAAAAGAATGGTATCAAAGCTAACTTCAAAATTAGACACAA
CATTGAAGATGGTGGTGTTCAATTAGCTGACCATTATCAACAAAATACTCCAATTGGTGATGGTCCAGTC
TTGTTACCAGACAACCATTACTTATCCTATCAATCTGCCTTATTCAAAGATCCAAACGAAAAGAGAGACC
ACATGGTCTTGTTAGAATTTTTGACTGCTGCTGGTATTACCGAGGGTATGAATGAATTGTACAAATAAGT
CGACGGATCTTTTTCCCTCTGCCAAAAATTATGGGGACATCATGAAGCCCCTTGAGCATCTGACTTCTGG
CTAATAAAGGAAATTTATTTTCATTGCAATAGTGTGTTGGAATTTTTTGTGTCTCTCACTCGGAAGGACA
TATGGGAGGGCAAATCATTTAAAACATCAGAATGAGTATTTGGTTTAGAGTTTGGCAACATATGCCCATA
TGCTGGCTGCCATGAACAAAGGTTGGCTATAAAGAGGTCATCAGTATATGAAACAGCCCCCTGCTGTCCA
TTCCTTATTCCATAGAAAAGCCTTGACTTGAGGTTAGATTTTTTTTATATTTTGTTTTGTGTTATTTTTT
TCTTTAACATCCCTAAAATTTTCCTTACATGTTTTACTAGCCAGATTTTTCCTCCTCTCCTGACTACTCC
CAGTCATAGCTGTCCCTCTTCTCTTATGGAGATCCCTCGACCTGCAGCCCAAGCTTGGCGTAATCATGGT
CATAGCTGTTTCCTGTGTGAAATTGTTATCCGCTCACAATTCCACACAACATACGAGCCGGAAGCATAAA
GTGTAAAGCCTGGGGTGCCTAATGAGTGAGCTAACTCACATTAATTGCGTTGCGCTCACTGCCCGCTTTC
CAGTCGGGAAACCTGTCGTGCCAGCGGATCCGCATCTCAATTAGTCAGCAACCATAGTCCCGCCCCTAAC
TCCGCCCATCCCGCCCCTAACTCCGCCCAGTTCCGCCCATTCTCCGCCCCATGGCTGACTAATTTTTTTT
ATTTATGCAGAGGCCGAGGCCGCCTCGGCCTCTGAGCTATTCCAGAAGTAGTGAGGAGGCTTTTTTGGAG
GCCTAGGCTTTTGCAAAAAGCTAACTTGTTTATTGCAGCTTATAATGGTTACAAATAAAGCAATAGCATC
ACAAATTTCACAAATAAAGCATTTTTTTCACTGCATTCTAGTTGTGGTTTGTCCAAACTCATCAATGTAT
CTTATCATGTCTGGATCCGCTGCATTAATGAATCGGCCAACGCGCGGGGAGAGGCGGTTTGCGTATTGGG
CGCTCTTCCGCTTCCTCGCTCACTGACTCGCTGCGCTCGGTCGTTCGGCTGCGGCGAGCGGTATCAGCTC
ACTCAAAGGCGGTAATACGGTTATCCACAGAATCAGGGGATAACGCAGGAAAGAACATGTGAGCAAAAGG
CCAGCAAAAGGCCAGGAACCGTAAAAAGGCCGCGTTGCTGGCGTTTTTCCATAGGCTCCGCCCCCCTGAC
GAGCATCACAAAAATCGACGCTCAAGTCAGAGGTGGCGAAACCCGACAGGACTATAAAGATACCAGGCGT
TTCCCCCTGGAAGCTCCCTCGTGCGCTCTCCTGTTCCGACCCTGCCGCTTACCGGATACCTGTCCGCCTT
TCTCCCTTCGGGAAGCGTGGCGCTTTCTCATAGCTCACGCTGTAGGTATCTCAGTTCGGTGTAGGTCGTT
CGCTCCAAGCTGGGCTGTGTGCACGAACCCCCCGTTCAGCCCGACCGCTGCGCCTTATCCGGTAACTATC
GTCTTGAGTCCAACCCGGTAAGACACGACTTATCGCCACTGGCAGCAGCCACTGGTAACAGGATTAGCAG
AGCGAGGTATGTAGGCGGTGCTACAGAGTTCTTGAAGTGGTGGCCTAACTACGGCTACACTAGAAGAACA
GTATTTGGTATCTGCGCTCTGCTGAAGCCAGTTACCTTCGGAAAAAGAGTTGGTAGCTCTTGATCCGGCA
AACAAACCACCGCTGGTAGCGGTGGTTTTTTTGTTTGCAAGCAGCAGATTACGCGCAGAAAAAAAGGATC
TCAAGAAGATCCTTTGATCTTTTCTACGGGGTCTGACGCTCAGTGGAACGAAAACTCACGTTAAGGGATT
TTGGTCATGAGATTATCAAAAAGGATCTTCACCTAGATCCTTTTAAATTAAAAATGAAGTTTTAAATCAA
TCTAAAGTATATATGAGTAAACTTGGTCTGACAGTTACCAATGCTTAATCAGTGAGGCACCTATCTCAGC
GATCTGTCTATTTCGTTCATCCATAGTTGCCTGACTCCCCGTCGTGTAGATAACTACGATACGGGAGGGC
TTACCATCTGGCCCCAGTGCTGCAATGATACCGCGAGACCCACGCTCACCGGCTCCAGATTTATCAGCAA
TAAACCAGCCAGCCGGAAGGGCCGAGCGCAGAAGTGGTCCTGCAACTTTATCCGCCTCCATCCAGTCTAT
TAATTGTTGCCGGGAAGCTAGAGTAAGTAGTTCGCCAGTTAATAGTTTGCGCAACGTTGTTGCCATTGCT
ACAGGCATCGTGGTGTCACGCTCGTCGTTTGGTATGGCTTCATTCAGCTCCGGTTCCCAACGATCAAGGC
GAGTTACATGATCCCCCATGTTGTGCAAAAAAGCGGTTAGCTCCTTCGGTCCTCCGATCGTTGTCAGAAG
TAAGTTGGCCGCAGTGTTATCACTCATGGTTATGGCAGCACTGCATAATTCTCTTACTGTCATGCCATCC
GTAAGATGCTTTTCTGTGACTGGTGAGTACTCAACCAAGTCATTCTGAGAATAGTGTATGCGGCGACCGA
GTTGCTCTTGCCCGGCGTCAATACGGGATAATACCGCGCCACATAGCAGAACTTTAAAAGTGCTCATCAT
TGGAAAACGTTCTTCGGGGCGAAAACTCTCAAGGATCTTACCGCTGTTGAGATCCAGTTCGATGTAACCC
ACTCGTGCACCCAACTGATCTTCAGCATCTTTTACTTTCACCAGCGTTTCTGGGTGAGCAAAAACAGGAA
GGCAAAATGCCGCAAAAAAGGGAATAAGGGCGACACGGAAATGTTGAATACTCATACTCTTCCTTTTTCA
ATATTATTGAAGCATTTATCAGGGTTATTGTCTCATGAGCGGATACATATTTGAATGTATTTAGAAAAAT
AAACAAATAGGGGTTCCGCGCACATTTCCCCGAAAAGTGCCACCTG
